>Addgene plasmid #65024 | pUC18T-mini-Tn7T-Tp | depositor full sequence | sequence record 109992 | pUC18T-mini-Tn7T-Tp sequence 4362 bps
TCGCGCGTTTCGGTGATGACGGTGAAAACCTCTGACACATGCAGCTCCCGGAGACGGTCACAGCTTGTCT
GTAAGCGGATGCCGGGAGCAGACAAGCCCGTCAGGGCGCGTCAGCGGGTGTTGGCGGGTGTCGGGGCTGG
CTTAACTATGCGGCATCAGAGCAGATTGTACTGAGAGTGCACCATATGCGGTGTGAAATACCGCACAGAT
GCGTAAGGAGAAAATACCGCATCAGGCGCCATTCGCCATTCAGGCTGCGCAACTGTTGGGAAGGGCGATC
GGTGCGGGCCTCTTCGCTATTACGCCAGCTAGAGGACCAGCCGCGTAACCTGGCAAAATCGGTTACGGTT
GAGTAATAAATGGATGCCCTGCGTAAGCGGGTGTGGGCGGACAATAAAGTCTTAAACTGAACAAAATAGA
TCTAAACTATGACAATAAAGTCTTAAACTAGACAGAATAGTTGTAAACTGAAATCAGTCCAGTTATGCTG
TGAAAAAGCATACTGGACTTTTGTTATGGCTAAAGCAAACTCTTCATTTTCTGAAGTGCAAATTGCCCGT
CGTATTAAAGAGGGGCGTGGGGTTCGAGGTCGACGGTATCGATAAGCTAGCTTAATTAGCTGAGCTTGGA
CTCCTGTTGATAGATCCAGTAATGACCTCAGAACTCCATCTGGATTTGTTCAGAACGCTCGGTTGCCGCC
GGGCGTTTTTTATTGGTGAGAATCCAAGCTAGACTGCGATGAGTGGCAGGGCGGGGCGTAATTTTTTTAA
GGCAGTTATTGGTGCCCTTAAACGCCTGGGGTAATGACTCTCTAGCTTGAGGCATCAAATAAAACGAAAG
GCTCAGTCGAAAGACTGGGCCTTTCGTTTTATCTGTTGTTTGTCGGTGAACGCTCTCCTGAGTAGGACAA
ATCCGCCGCTAGGAGCTTGCGGCCCGGACGATGAGCTCGAATTGGGGATCTTGAAGTACCTATTCCGAAG
TTCCTATTCTCTAGAAAGTATAGGAACTTCAGAGCGCTTTTGAAGCTGATGTGCTTAAAAACTTACTCAA
TGGAATAATTCTAGATAATTCTTAGGCCACACGTTCAAGTGCAGCCACAGGATAAATTTGCACTGAGCCT
GGGTGGGATTCGGACTCGACCGCATAGCCTTCAGGAGTGAGTTTTGTGCAATACCAACCGACGACTTGAC
CCTGCCAAGCGGCACCAGATTTCTTGCGTACGCGATCCCCTAAGCCAAAGGTGGCACTCAGGGGAAGCGC
AAACTGCCCTGCAACGGGAGCGTTGGCTTCATCGCTACTTTGACCCATGTCGAATCCTTCTTGTGAATCT
ATTATGGCGACAAGCAAATCGAGCTCTGACTGCCTACCCCACAACAACTATCAGAAAGCACCAGCACAAC
GGCTGCCTAACTTTGTTTTAGGGCGACTGCCCTGCTGCGTAACATCGTTGCTGCTCCATAACATCAAACA
TCGACCCACGGCGTAACGCGCTTGCTGCTTGGATGCCCGAGGCTAGACTGTACAAAAAAACAGTCATAAC
AAGCCATGAAAACCGCCACTGCGCCGTTACCACCGCTGCGTTCGGTCAAGGTTCTGGACCAGTTGCGTGA
GCGCATACGCTACTTGCATTACAGTTTACGAACCGAACAGGCTTATGTCAACTGGGTTCGTGAATTATCC
ATTGCTGTTGACAAAGGGAATCAGGGGATCTTGAAGTTCCTATTCCGAAGTTCCTATTCTCTAGAAAGTA
TAGGAACTTCAGAGCGCTTTTGAAGCTAATTCGAGCTCGATCATGCATGAGCTCACTAGTGGATCCCCCG
GGCTGCAGGAATTCCTCGAGAAGCTTGGGCCCGGTACCTCGCGAAGGCCTTGCAGGCCAACCAGATAAGT
GAAATCTAGTTCCAAACTATTTTGTCATTTTTAATTTTCGTATTAGCTTACGACGCTACACCCAGTTCCC
ATCTATTTTGTCACTCTTCCCTAAATAATCCTTAAAAACTCCATTTCCACCCCTCCCAGTTCCCAACTAT
TTTGTCCGCCCACAGCGGGGCATTTTTCTTCCTGTTATGTTTGGGCGCTGCATTAATGAATCGGCCAACG
CGCGGGGAGAGGCGGTTTGCGTATTGGGCGCTCTTCCGCTTCCTCGCTCACTGACCCGCTGCGCTCGGTC
GTTCGGCTGCGGCGAGCGGTATCAGAGCTTATCGGCCAGCCTCGCAGAGCAGGATTCCCGTTGAGCACCG
CCAGGTGCGAATAAGGGACAGTGAAGAAGGAACACCCGCTCGCGGGTGGGCCTACTTCACCTATCCTGCC
CGGCTGACGCCGTTGGATACACCAAGGAAAGTCTACACGAACCCTTTGGCAAAATCCTGTATATCGTGCG
AAAAAGGATGGATATACCGAAAAAATCGCTATAATGACCCCGAAGCAGGGTTATGCAGCGGAAAGTATAC
CTTAAGGAATCCCCTGATAACGCAGGAAAGAACATGTGAGCAAAAGGCCAGCAAAAGGCCAGGAACCGTA
AAAAGGCCGCGTTGCTGGCGTTTTTCCATAGGCTCCGCCCCCCTGACGAGCATCACAAAAATCGACGCTC
GAGTCAGAGGTGGCGAAACCCGACAGGACTATAAAGATACCAGGCGTTTCCCCCTGGAAGCTCCCTCGTG
CGCTCTCCTGTTCCGACCCTGCCGCTTACCGGATACCTGTCCGCCTTTCTCCCTTCGGGAAGCGTGGCGC
TTTCTCATAGCTCACGCTGTAGGTATCTCAGTTCGGTGTAGGTCGTTCGCTCCAAGCTGGGCTGTGTGCA
CGAACCCCCCGTTCAGCCCGACCGCTGCGCCTTATCCGGTAACTATCGTCTTGAGTCCAACCCGGTAAGA
CACGACTTATCGCCACTGGCAGCAGCCACTGGTAACAGGATTAGCAGAGCGAGGTATGTAGGCGGTGCTA
CAGAGTTCTTGAAGTGGTGGCCTAACTACGGCTACACTAGAAGGACAGTATTTGGTATCTGCGCTCTGCT
GAAGCCAGTTACCTTCGGAAAAAGAGTTGGTAGCTCTTGATCCGGCAAACAAACCACCGCTGGTAGCGGT
GGTTTTTTTGTTTGCAAGCAGCAGATTACGCGCAGAAAAAAAGGATCTCAAGAAGATCCTTTGATCTTTT
CTACGGGGTCTGACGCTCAGTGGAACGAAAACTCACGTTAAGGGATTTTGGTCATGAGATTATCAAAAAG
GATCTTCACCTAGATCCTTTTAAATTAAAAATGAAGTTTTAAATCAATCTAAAGTATATATGAGTAAACT
TGGTCTGACAGTTACCAATGCTTAATCAGTGAGGCACCTATCTCAGCGATCTGTCTATTTCGTTCATCCA
TAGTTGCCTGACTCCCCGTCGTGTAGATAACTACGATACGGGAGGGCTTACCATCTGGCCCCAGTGCTGC
AATGATACCGCGAGACCCACGCTCACCGGCTCCAGATTTATCAGCAATAAACCAGCCAGCCGGAAGGGCC
GAGCGCAGAAGTGGTCCTGCAACTTTATCCGCCTCCATCCAGTCTATTAATTGTTGCCGGGAAGCTAGAG
TAAGTAGTTCGCCAGTTAATAGTTTGCGCAACGTTGTTGCCATTGCTACAGGCATCGTGGTGTCACGCTC
GTCGTTTGGTATGGCTTCATTCAGCTCCGGTTCCCAACGATCAAGGCGAGTTACATGATCCCCCATGTTG
TGCAAAAAAGCGGTTAGCTCCTTCGGTCCTCCGATCGTTGTCAGAAGTAAGTTGGCCGCAGTGTTATCAC
TCATGGTTATGGCAGCACTGCATAATTCTCTTACTGTCATGCCATCCGTAAGATGCTTTTCTGTGACTGG
TGAGTACTCAACCAAGTCATTCTGAGAATAGTGTATGCGGCGACCGAGTTGCTCTTGCCCGGCGTCAATA
CGGGATAATACCGCGCCACATAGCAGAACTTTAAAAGTGCTCATCATTGGAAAACGTTCTTCGGGGCGAA
AACTCTCAAGGATCTTACCGCTGTTGAGATCCAGTTCGATGTAACCCACTCGTGCACCCAACTGATCTTC
AGCATCTTTTACTTTCACCAGCGTTTCTGGGTGAGCAAAAACAGGAAGGCAAAATGCCGCAAAAAAGGGA
ATAAGGGCGACACGGAAATGTTGAATACTCATACTCTTCCTTTTTCAATATTATTGAAGCATTTATCAGG
GTTATTGTCTCATGAGCGGATACATATTTGAATGTATTTAGAAAAATAAACAAATAGGGGTTCCGCGCAC
ATTTCCCCGAAAAGTGCCACCTGACGTCTAAGAAACCATTATTATCATGACATTAACCTATAAAAATAGG
CGTATCACGAGGCCCTTTCGTC
Features (pLannotate 1.2.2; 20 found; start..end, strand, type, name):
    137..236     +  misc_feature   bom (fragment): basis of mobility region from pBR322
    242..310     -  CDS            lacZα (fragment): LacZα fragment of β-galactosidase; lacZ fragment
    382..580     -  mobile_element Tn7R (fragment): mini-Tn7 element (right end of the Tn7 transposon) Tn7
    584..608     -  misc_feature   MCS (fragment): pBluescript multiple cloning site
    629..723     +  terminator     lambda t0 terminator: transcription terminator from phage lambda
    733..762     +  CDS            CmR (fragment): chloramphenicol acetyltransferase confers resistance to chloramphenicol
    826..912     +  terminator     rrnB T1 terminator: Escherichia coli rrnB; transcription terminator T1 from the E. coli rrnB gene
    977..1010    +  protein_bind   FRT (minimal): supports FLP-mediated excision but not integration (Turan and Bode, 2011) FLP recombinase from the Saccharomyces cerevisiae 2μ plasmid
   1072..1308    -  CDS            TpR: E. coli plasmid-associated dihydrofolate reductase; dhfrIIb from plasmid R388; confers resistance to trimethoprim
   1390..1456    -  ncRNA          AAC AAD leader (fragment): Accession: RF02912 - putative aminoglycoside riboswitch / attI site
   1633..1661    -  promoter       Pc promoter: intI1 (promoter lies within the coding sequence); class 1 integron promoter
   1713..1760    +  protein_bind   FRT: FLP-mediated recombination occurs in the 8-bp core sequence TCTAGAAA (Turan and Bode, 2011). FLP recombinase from the Saccharomyces cerevisiae 2μ plasmid
   1805..1834    +  misc_feature   MCS (fragment): pBluescript multiple cloning site
   1879..2044    -  mobile_element Tn7L: mini-Tn7 element (left end of the Tn7 transposon) Tn7
   2077..2131    -  CDS            lacI (fragment): lac repressor; lacI; The lac repressor binds to the lac operator to inhibit transcription in E. coli. This inhibition can be relieved by adding lactose or isopropyl-β-D-thiogalactopyranoside (IPTG).
   2203..2311    -  oriT           oriT: incP origin of transfer
   2543..3131    -  rep_origin     ori: high-copy-number ColE1/pMB1/pBR322/pUC origin of replication
   3302..4162    -  CDS            AmpR: β-lactamase; bla; confers resistance to ampicillin, carbenicillin, and related antibiotics
   4163..4267    -  promoter       AmpR promoter: bla
   4362..35      +  CDS            rop (fragment) (across the origin): Rop protein, which maintains plasmids at low copy number; rop
