[The description below was written by a language model from this plasmid's Addgene catalogue record and pLannotate feature annotations shown in this document.]
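Description:
pUC18T-mini-Tn7T-Tp is an empty-backbone mini-Tn7 delivery vector of 4,362 bp, built on the pUC18T-mini-Tn7T backbone and intended for inserting DNA into bacterial chromosomes at attTn7 sites; the associated work uses Pseudomonas aeruginosa as an example of a host with a single attTn7 site. In E. coli it replicates at high copy from a ColE1/pUC-type origin and is selected with ampicillin through the bla gene and its promoter. An incP oriT in the backbone makes the plasmid mobilizable, so it can be transferred by conjugation when transfer functions are supplied in trans. Short annotated fragments of lacZα, lacI, bom, rop and CmR appear to be remnants of the vector's construction rather than functional genes.

The transposable portion is bounded by the Tn7 left and right ends (Tn7L and Tn7R). Between them lie a trimethoprim resistance gene (a plasmid-type dihydrofolate reductase, dhfrIIb) expressed from a class 1 integron Pc promoter, multiple cloning site segments for adding cargo, and the lambda t0 and rrnB T1 transcription terminators, which typically serve to insulate the element from read-through transcription. The trimethoprim cassette is flanked by FRT sites, so FLP recombinase can excise the marker after integration and leave an unmarked insertion. No transposase genes are annotated on the plasmid, so the Tn7 transposition functions would have to come from a separate helper. No insert is present; the vector serves as a starting point for cloning genes or reporters for site-specific, single-copy chromosomal integration, for example where trimethoprim selection suits the host.
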