Addgene plasmid #65024: pUC18T-mini-Tn7T-Tp
Purpose: (Empty Backbone) TpR mini-Tn7 vector, mobilizable
Depositing lab: Herbert Schweizer. Depositing organization: Colorado State University, Fort Collins. Publication: mini-Tn7 insertion in bacteria with single attTn7 sites: example Pseudomonas aeruginosa. Choi KH, Schweizer HP. Nat Protoc. 2006;1(1):153-61. 10.1038/nprot.2006.24 PubMed 17406227.
Backbone
  Vector backbone: pUC18T-mini-Tn7T
  Backbone manufacturer: Herbert Schweizer
Growth in bacteria
  Bacterial resistance: Ampicillin, 100 μg/mL
  Growth temperature: 37°C
  Growth strain: DH5alpha
  Growth instructions: also Trimethoprim resistant
  Copy number: High Copy
Terms and licenses: Academic/Nonprofit Terms; Industry Terms
Depositor comments: GenBank Accession # DQ493875
How to cite: pUC18T-mini-Tn7T-Tp was a gift from Herbert Schweizer (Addgene plasmid # 65024 ; http://n2t.net/addgene:65024 ; RRID:Addgene_65024)
