>Addgene plasmid #65024 | pUC18T-mini-Tn7T-Tp | addgene partial sequence | sequence record 115217 | ASK-FN2 5'-CGGCCTTTTTACGGTTCCTG-3'
TGTTCTTTCCTGCGTTATCAGGGGATTCCTTAAGGTATACTTTCCGCTGCATAACCCTGCTTCGGGGTCA
TTATAGCGATTTTTTCGGTATATCCATCCTTTTTCGCACGATATACAGGATTTTGCCAAAGGGTTCGTGT
AGACTTTCCTTGGTGTATCCAACGGCGTCAGCCGGGCAGGATAGGTGAAGTAGGCCCACCCGCGAGCGGG
TGTTCCTTCTTCACTGTCCCTTATTCGCACCTGGCGGTGCTCAACGGGAATCCTGCTCTGCGAGGCTGGC
CGATAAGCTCTGATACCGCTCGCCGCAGCCGAACGACCGAGCGCAGCGGGTCAGTGAGCGAGGAAGCGGA
AGAGCGCCCAATACGCAAACCGCCTCTCCCCGCGCGTTGGCCGATTCATTAATGCAGCGCCCAAACATAA
CAGGAAGAAAAATGCCCCGCTGTGGGCGGACAAAATAGTTGGGAACTGGGAGGGGTGGAAATGGAGTTTT
TAAGGATTATTTAGGGAAGAGTGACAAAATAGATGGGAACTGGGTGTAGCGTCGTAAGCTAATACGAAAA
TTAAAAATGACAAAATAGTTTGGAACTAGATTTCACTTATCTGGTTGGCCTGCAAGGCCTTCGCGAGGTA
CCGGGCCCAAGCTTCTCGAGGAATTCCTGCAGCCCGGGGGATCCACTAGTGAGCTCATGCATGATCGAGC
TCGAATTAGCTTCAAAAGCGCTCTGAAGTTCCTATACTTTCTAGAGAATA
