>Addgene plasmid #65024 | pUC18T-mini-Tn7T-Tp | addgene partial sequence | sequence record 115219 | pUC-3 5'-GCCATTCGCCATTCAGGCTGCGCAACTGTT-3'
TCTTCGCTATTACGCCAGCTAGAGGACCAGCCGCGTAACCTGGCAAAATCGGTTACGGTTGAGTAATAAA
TGGATGCCCTGCGTAAGCAGGTGTGGGCGGACAATAAAGTCTTAAACTGAACAAAATAGATCTAAACTAT
GACAATAAAGTCTTAAACTAGACAGAATAGTTGTAAACTGAAATCAGTCCAGTTATGCTGTGAAAAAGCA
TACTGGACTTTTGTTATGGCTAAAGCAAACTCTTCATTTTCTGAAGTGCAAATTGCCCGTCGTATTAAAG
AGGGGCGTGGGGTTCGAGGTCGACGGTATCGATAAGCTAGCTTAATTAGCTGAGCTTGGACTCCTGTTGA
TAGATCCAGTAATGACCTCAGAACTCCATCTGGATTTGTTCAGAACGCTCGGTTGCCGCCGGGCGTTTTT
TATTGGTGAGAATCCAAGCTAGACTGCGATGAGTGGCAGGGCGGGGCGTAATTTTTTTAAGGCAGTTATT
GGTGCCCTTAAACGCCTGGGGTAATGACTCTCTAGCTTGAGGCATCAAATAAAACGAAAGGCTCAGTCGA
AAGACTGGGCCTTTCGTTTTATCTGTTGTTTGTCGGTGAACGCTCTCCTGAGTAGGACAAATCCGCCGCT
AGGAGCTTGCGGCCCGGACGATGAGCTCGAATTGGGGATCTTGAAGTACCTATTCCGAAGTTCCTATTCT
CTAGAAAGTATAGGAACTTCAGAGCGCTTTTGAAGCTGATGTGCTT
